Addgene plasmid #198443: gZiPro W5F
Purpose: Activity/inhibition assays, 19F-NMR assignment
Depositing lab: Ute Hellmich & Tanja Schirmeister. Depositing organization: Johannes Gutenberg-Universitaet Mainz. Publication: The effects of allosteric and competitive inhibitors on ZIKV protease conformational dynamics explored through smFRET, nanoDSF, DSF, and (19)F NMR. Maus H, Hammerschmidt SJ, Hinze G, Barthels F, Perez Carrillo VH, Hellmich UA, Basche T, Schirmeister T. Eur J Med Chem. 2023 Oct 5;258:115573. doi: 10.1016/j.ejmech.2023.115573. Epub 2023 Jun 21. PubMed 37379675.
Backbone
  Vector backbone: pET11a
  Backbone manufacturer: MilliporeSigma (Novagen)
  Backbone size w/o insert (bp): 5677
  Vector type: Bacterial Expression
Growth in bacteria
  Bacterial resistance: Ampicillin, 100 μg/mL
  Growth temperature: 37°C
  Growth strain: DH5alpha
  Copy number: High Copy
Gene/Insert
  Gene/Insert name: glycine linked Zika virus NS2B-NS3 (alt name: glycine linked ZIKV NS2Bcf-NS3pro)
  Species: Zika Virus (KJ776791.2)
  Insert size (bp): 795
  Mutation: R95*A, W5F
  Promoter: T7 promoter
  Tag / fusion protein: His6-TEV (N terminal on insert)
  Cloning method: Restriction Enzyme; 5′ cloning site NdeI (not destroyed); 3′ cloning site BamHI (not destroyed)
  Sequencing primers: 5′ T7 prom; 3′ T7 term
Terms and licenses: Academic/Nonprofit Terms; Industry Terms: Not Available to Industry
How to cite: gZiPro W5F was a gift from Ute Hellmich & Tanja Schirmeister (Addgene plasmid # 198443 ; http://n2t.net/addgene:198443 ; RRID:Addgene_198443)
