[The description below was written by a language model from this plasmid's Addgene catalogue record and pLannotate feature annotations shown in this document.]
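Description:
gZiPro W5F is a bacterial expression plasmid built on the pET11a backbone for producing a recombinant Zika virus protease in E. coli. It replicates from a pBR322-type ColE1 origin, with the bom site and rop gene also annotated (the catalogue lists it as high copy), and is selected with ampicillin through the bla β-lactamase gene. Remnants of the pBR322 tetracycline resistance gene and its promoter appear only as interrupted fragments and are not functional markers.

The roughly 795 bp insert, cloned between NdeI and BamHI, encodes the glycine-linked NS2B cofactor region fused to the NS3 protease domain (NS2Bcf-NS3pro) of Zika virus as a single chain, preceded by an N-terminal His6 tag and a TEV protease cleavage site for affinity purification and tag removal. The automated annotation matches this region to the Zika polyprotein entry. The NS5 function text attached to that hit belongs to the whole polyprotein record and does not describe this insert. A short T7 gene 10-derived fragment annotated downstream of the insert is most likely backbone sequence.

Expression is driven by a T7 promoter with an adjacent lac operator and the T7 gene 10 ribosome binding site, and ends at the T7 terminator. The plasmid-borne lacI supplies repressor, so transcription is IPTG-inducible in hosts that provide T7 RNA polymerase.

The construct carries two substitutions, R95*A and W5F. The record does not explain the rationale for either one. However, the stated purposes are activity and inhibition assays and 19F-NMR assignment, which is consistent with removing a single tryptophan to help assign resonances in fluorine-labelled protein.
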