Features (pLannotate 1.2.2; 19 found; start..end, strand, type, name):
    104..208     +  promoter       AmpR promoter: bla
    209..1069    +  CDS            AmpR: β-lactamase; bla; confers resistance to ampicillin, carbenicillin, and related antibiotics
   1240..1828    +  rep_origin     ori: high-copy-number ColE1/pMB1/pBR322/pUC origin of replication
   2014..2153    -  misc_feature   bom: basis of mobility region from pBR322
   2255..2446    -  CDS            rop: Rop protein, which maintains plasmids at low copy number; rop
   2463..2843    +  CDS            YPB1_ECOLX: Protein predicted: Swiss-Prot protein existence level 4. From Escherichia coli.
   3085..3709    -  CDS            TcR (fragment): tetracycline efflux protein; tet; confers resistance to tetracycline
   3724..3745    -  protein_bind   CAP binding site: CAP binding activates transcription in the presence of cAMP. E. coli catabolite activator protein
   3758..4840    -  CDS            lacI: lac repressor; lacI; The lac repressor binds to the lac operator to inhibit transcription in E. coli. This inhibition can be relieved by adding lactose or isopropyl-β-D-thiogalactopyranoside (IPTG).
   4841..4918    -  promoter       lacI promoter: lacI
   4926..5205    -  CDS            TcR (fragment): tetracycline efflux protein; tet; confers resistance to tetracycline
   5227..5245    +  promoter       T7 promoter: promoter for bacteriophage T7 RNA polymerase
   5246..5270    +  protein_bind   lac operator: The lac repressor binds to the lac operator to inhibit transcription in E. coli. This inhibition can be relieved by adding lactose or isopropyl-β-D-thiogalactopyranoside (IPTG). lac repressor encoded by lacI
   5285..5307    +  RBS            RBS: efficient ribosome binding site from bacteriophage T7 gene 10 (Olins and Rangwala, 1989)
   5375..6097    +  CDS            POLG_ZIKVF (fragment): Experimental evidence at protein level: Swiss-Prot protein existence level 1. [RNA-directed RNA polymerase NS5]: Replicates the viral (+) and (-) RNA genome, and performs the capping of genomes in the cytoplasm (PubMed:30951555). Methylates viral RNA cap at guanine N-7 and ribose 2'-O positions. Once sufficient NS5 is expressed, binds to the cap-proximal structure and inhibits further translation of the viral genome (By similarity). Besides its role in RNA genome replication, also prevents the establishment of a cellular antiviral state by blocking the interferon-alpha/beta (IFN-alpha/beta) si
   6108..6157    +  CDS            SET1 (fragment): solubility-enhancement tag derived from T7 phage gene 10B
   6165..6212    +  terminator     T7 terminator: transcription terminator for bacteriophage T7 RNA polymerase
   6235..6339    -  CDS            TcR (fragment): tetracycline efflux protein; tet; confers resistance to tetracycline
   6387..6415    -  promoter       tet promoter: E. coli promoter for tetracycline efflux protein gene
>Addgene plasmid #198443 | gZiPro W5F | addgene full sequence | sequence record 390293 | Addgene NGS Result
TTCTTGAAGACGAAAGGGCCTCGTGATACGCCTATTTTTATAGGTTAATGTCATGATAATAATGGTTTCT
TAGACGTCAGGTGGCACTTTTCGGGGAAATGTGCGCGGAACCCCTATTTGTTTATTTTTCTAAATACATT
CAAATATGTATCCGCTCATGAGACAATAACCCTGATAAATGCTTCAATAATATTGAAAAAGGAAGAGTAT
GAGTATTCAACATTTCCGTGTCGCCCTTATTCCCTTTTTTGCGGCATTTTGCCTTCCTGTTTTTGCTCAC
CCAGAAACGCTGGTGAAAGTAAAAGATGCTGAAGATCAGTTGGGTGCACGAGTGGGTTACATCGAACTGG
ATCTCAACAGCGGTAAGATCCTTGAGAGTTTTCGCCCCGAAGAACGTTTTCCAATGATGAGCACTTTTAA
AGTTCTGCTATGTGGCGCGGTATTATCCCGTGTTGACGCCGGGCAAGAGCAACTCGGTCGCCGCATACAC
TATTCTCAGAATGACTTGGTTGAGTACTCACCAGTCACAGAAAAGCATCTTACGGATGGCATGACAGTAA
GAGAATTATGCAGTGCTGCCATAACCATGAGTGATAACACTGCGGCCAACTTACTTCTGACAACGATCGG
AGGACCGAAGGAGCTAACCGCTTTTTTGCACAACATGGGGGATCATGTAACTCGCCTTGATCGTTGGGAA
CCGGAGCTGAATGAAGCCATACCAAACGACGAGCGTGACACCACGATGCCTGCAGCAATGGCAACAACGT
TGCGCAAACTATTAACTGGCGAACTACTTACTCTAGCTTCCCGGCAACAATTAATAGACTGGATGGAGGC
GGATAAAGTTGCAGGACCACTTCTGCGCTCGGCCCTTCCGGCTGGCTGGTTTATTGCTGATAAATCTGGA
GCCGGTGAGCGTGGGTCTCGCGGTATCATTGCAGCACTGGGGCCAGATGGTAAGCCCTCCCGTATCGTAG
TTATCTACACGACGGGGAGTCAGGCAACTATGGATGAACGAAATAGACAGATCGCTGAGATAGGTGCCTC
ACTGATTAAGCATTGGTAACTGTCAGACCAAGTTTACTCATATATACTTTAGATTGATTTAAAACTTCAT
TTTTAATTTAAAAGGATCTAGGTGAAGATCCTTTTTGATAATCTCATGACCAAAATCCCTTAACGTGAGT
TTTCGTTCCACTGAGCGTCAGACCCCGTAGAAAAGATCAAAGGATCTTCTTGAGATCCTTTTTTTCTGCG
CGTAATCTGCTGCTTGCAAACAAAAAAACCACCGCTACCAGCGGTGGTTTGTTTGCCGGATCAAGAGCTA
CCAACTCTTTTTCCGAAGGTAACTGGCTTCAGCAGAGCGCAGATACCAAATACTGTCCTTCTAGTGTAGC
CGTAGTTAGGCCACCACTTCAAGAACTCTGTAGCACCGCCTACATACCTCGCTCTGCTAATCCTGTTACC
AGTGGCTGCTGCCAGTGGCGATAAGTCGTGTCTTACCGGGTTGGACTCAAGACGATAGTTACCGGATAAG
GCGCAGCGGTCGGGCTGAACGGGGGGTTCGTGCACACAGCCCAGCTTGGAGCGAACGACCTACACCGAAC
TGAGATACCTACAGCGTGAGCTATGAGAAAGCGCCACGCTTCCCGAAGGGAGAAAGGCGGACAGGTATCC
GGTAAGCGGCAGGGTCGGAACAGGAGAGCGCACGAGGGAGCTTCCAGGGGGAAACGCCTGGTATCTTTAT
AGTCCTGTCGGGTTTCGCCACCTCTGACTTGAGCGTCGATTTTTGTGATGCTCGTCAGGGGGGCGGAGCC
TATGGAAAAACGCCAGCAACGCGGCCTTTTTACGGTTCCTGGCCTTTTGCTGGCCTTTTGCTCACATGTT
CTTTCCTGCGTTATCCCCTGATTCTGTGGATAACCGTATTACCGCCTTTGAGTGAGCTGATACCGCTCGC
CGCAGCCGAACGACCGAGCGCAGCGAGTCAGTGAGCGAGGAAGCGGAAGAGCGCCTGATGCGGTATTTTC
TCCTTACGCATCTGTGCGGTATTTCACACCGCAATGGTGCACTCTCAGTACAATCTGCTCTGATGCCGCA
TAGTTAAGCCAGTATACACTCCGCTATCGCTACGTGACTGGGTCATGGCTGCGCCCCGACACCCGCCAAC
ACCCGCTGACGCGCCCTGACGGGCTTGTCTGCTCCCGGCATCCGCTTACAGACAAGCTGTGACCGTCTCC
GGGAGCTGCATGTGTCAGAGGTTTTCACCGTCATCACCGAAACGCGCGAGGCAGCTGCGGTAAAGCTCAT
CAGCGTGGTCGTGAAGCGATTCACAGATGTCTGCCTGTTCATCCGCGTCCAGCTCGTTGAGTTTCTCCAG
AAGCGTTAATGTCTGGCTTCTGATAAAGCGGGCCATGTTAAGGGCGGTTTTTTCCTGTTTGGTCACTGAT
GCCTCCGTGTAAGGGGGATTTCTGTTCATGGGGGTAATGATACCGATGAAACGAGAGAGGATGCTCACGA
TACGGGTTACTGATGATGAACATGCCCGGTTACTGGAACGTTGTGAGGGTAAACAACTGGCGGTATGGAT
GCGGCGGGACCAGAGAAAAATCACTCAGGGTCAATGCCAGCGCTTCGTTAATACAGATGTAGGTGTTCCA
CAGGGTAGCCAGCAGCATCCTGCGATGCAGATCCGGAACATAATGGTGCAGGGCGCTGACTTCCGCGTTT
CCAGACTTTACGAAACACGGAAACCGAAGACCATTCATGTTGTTGCTCAGGTCGCAGACGTTTTGCAGCA
GCAGTCGCTTCACGTTCGCTCGCGTATCGGTGATTCATTCTGCTAACCAGTAAGGCAACCCCGCCAGCCT
AGCCGGGTCCTCAACGACAGGAGCACGATCATGCGCACCCGTGGCCAGGACCCAACGCTGCCCGAGATGC
GCCGCGTGCGGCTGCTGGAGATGGCGGACGCGATGGATATGTTCTGCCAAGGGTTGGTTTGCGCATTCAC
AGTTCTCCGCAAGAATTGATTGGCTCCAATTCTTGGAGTGGTGAATCCGTTAGCGAGGTGCCGCCGGCTT
CCATTCAGGTCGAGGTGGCCCGGCTCCATGCACCGCGACGCAACGCGGGGAGGCAGACAAGGTATAGGGC
GGCGCCTACAATCCATGCCAACCCGTTCCATGTGCTCGCCGAGGCGGCATAAATCGCCGTGACGATCAGC
GGTCCAATGATCGAAGTTAGGCTGGTAAGAGCCGCGAGCGATCCTTGAAGCTGTCCCTGATGGTCGTCAT
CTACCTGCCTGGACAGCATGGCCTGCAACGCGGGCATCCCGATGCCGCCGGAAGCGAGAAGAATCATAAT
GGGGAAGGCCATCCAGCCTCGCGTCGCGAACGCCAGCAAGACGTAGCCCAGCGCGTCGGCCGCCATGCCG
GCGATAATGGCCTGCTTCTCGCCGAAACGTTTGGTGGCGGGACCAGTGACGAAGGCTTGAGCGAGGGCGT
GCAAGATTCCGAATACCGCAAGCGACAGGCCGATCATCGTCGCGCTCCAGCGAAAGCGGTCCTCGCCGAA
AATGACCCAGAGCGCTGCCGGCACCTGTCCTACGAGTTGCATGATAAAGAAGACAGTCATAAGTGCGGCG
ACGATAGTCATGCCCCGCGCCCACCGGAAGGAGCTGACTGGGTTGAAGGCTCTCAAGGGCATCGGTCGAG
ATCCCGGTGCCTAATGAGTGAGCTAACTTACATTAATTGCGTTGCGCTCACTGCCCGCTTTCCAGTCGGG
AAACCTGTCGTGCCAGCTGCATTAATGAATCGGCCAACGCGCGGGGAGAGGCGGTTTGCGTATTGGGCGC
CAGGGTGGTTTTTCTTTTCACCAGTGAGACGGGCAACAGCTGATTGCCCTTCACCGCCTGGCCCTGAGAG
AGTTGCAGCAAGCGGTCCACGCTGGTTTGCCCCAGCAGGCGAAAATCCTGTTTGATGGTGGTTAACGGCG
GGATATAACATGAGCTGTCTTCGGTATCGTCGTATCCCACTACCGAGATATCCGCACCAACGCGCAGCCC
GGACTCGGTAATGGCGCGCATTGCGCCCAGCGCCATCTGATCGTTGGCAACCAGCATCGCAGTGGGAACG
ATGCCCTCATTCAGCATTTGCATGGTTTGTTGAAAACCGGACATGGCACTCCAGTCGCCTTCCCGTTCCG
CTATCGGCTGAATTTGATTGCGAGTGAGATATTTATGCCAGCCAGCCAGACGCAGACGCGCCGAGACAGA
ACTTAATGGGCCCGCTAACAGCGCGATTTGCTGGTGACCCAATGCGACCAGATGCTCCACGCCCAGTCGC
GTACCGTCTTCATGGGAGAAAATAATACTGTTGATGGGTGTCTGGTCAGAGACATCAAGAAATAACGCCG
GAACATTAGTGCAGGCAGCTTCCACAGCAATGGCATCCTGGTCATCCAGCGGATAGTTAATGATCAGCCC
ACTGACGCGTTGCGCGAGAAGATTGTGCACCGCCGCTTTACAGGCTTCGACGCCGCTTCGTTCTACCATC
GACACCACCACGCTGGCACCCAGTTGATCGGCGCGAGATTTAATCGCCGCGACAATTTGCGACGGCGCGT
GCAGGGCCAGACTGGAGGTGGCAACGCCAATCAGCAACGACTGTTTGCCCGCCAGTTGTTGTGCCACGCG
GTTGGGAATGTAATTCAGCTCCGCCATCGCCGCTTCCACTTTTTCCCGCGTTTTCGCAGAAACGTGGCTG
GCCTGGTTCACCACGCGGGAAACGGTCTGATAAGAGACACCGGCATACTCTGCGACATCGTATAACGTTA
CTGGTTTCACATTCACCACCCTGAATTGACTCTCTTCCGGGCGCTATCATGCCATACCGCGAAAGGTTTT
GCGCCATTCGATGGTGTCCGGGATCTCGACGCTCTCCCTTATGCGACTCCTGCATTAGGAAGCAGCCCAG
TAGTAGGTTGAGGCCGTTGAGCACCGCCGCCGCAAGGAATGGTGCATGCAAGGAGATGGCGCCCAACAGT
CCCCCGGCCACGGGGCCTGCCACCATACCCACGCCGAAACAAGCGCTCATGAGCCCGAAGTGGCGAGCCC
GATCTTCCCCATCGGTGATGTCGGCGATATAGGCGCCAGCAACCGCACCTGTGGCGCCGGTGATGCCGGC
CACGATGCGTCCGGCGTAGAGGATCGAGATCTCGATCCCGCGAAATTAATACGACTCACTATAGGGGAAT
TGTGAGCGGATAACAATTCCCCTCTAGAAATAATTTTGTTTAACTTTAAGAAGGAGATATACATATGGGT
AGCAGCCATCATCATCATCACCACGGCAGCGAGAACCTGTACTTTCAAGGCAGCGACATGTATATCGAGC
GTGCGGGCGACATTACCTGGGAAAAGGATGCGGAAGTTACCGGTAACAGCCCGCGTCTGGATGTTGCGCT
GGACGAAAGCGGTGACTTCAGCCTGGTTGAAGACGATGGTCCGCCGATGGCTGGCGGTGGTGGTAGCGGC
GGTGGCGGTAGCGGCGCGCTGTTTGACGTGCCGGCGCCGAAGGAAGTGAAAAAGGGCGAAACCACCGACG
GTGTTTACCGTGTGATGACCCGTCGTCTGCTGGGTAGCACCCAGGTTGGTGTTGGTGTGATGCAGGAAGG
TGTTTTCCACACCATGTGGCACGTTACCAAGGGTAGCGCGCTGCGTAGCGGCGAAGGTCGTCTGGACCCG
TATTGGGGTGATGTTAAGCAGGACCTGGTTAGCTACTGCGGTCCGTGGAAACTGGACGCGGCGTGGGATG
GTCACAGCGAAGTGCAGCTGCTGGCGGTTCCGCCGGGTGAACGTGCGCGTAACATCCAGACCCTGCCGGG
TATCTTCAAAACCAAGGACGGCGATATTGGTGCGGTTGCGCTGGATTATCCGGCGGGCACCAGCGGTAGC
CCGATTCTGGACAAATGCGGCCGTGTTATTGGCCTGTACGGTAACGGCGTTGTGATCAAGAACGGTAGCT
ACGTTAGCGCGATCACCCAGGGTCGTCGTGAGGAAGAAACCCCGGTGGAGTGCTTTGAACCGAGCATGCT
GAAAAAATAAGGATCCGGCTGCTAACAAAGCCCGAAAGGAAGCTGAGTTGGCTGCTGCCACCGCTGAGCA
ATAACTAGCATAACCCCTTGGGGCCTCTAAACGGGTCTTGAGGGGTTTTTTGCTGAAAGGAGGAACTATA
TCCGGATATCCCGCAAGAGGCCCGGCAGTACCGGCATAACCAAGCCTATGCCTACAGCATCCAGGGTGAC
GGTGCCGAGGATGACGATGAGCGCATTGTTAGATTTCATACACGGTGCCTGACTGCGTTAGCAATTTAAC
TGTGATAAACTACCGCATTAAAGCTTATCGATGATAAGCTGTCAAACATGAGAA
